Addgene plasmid #117754: pCarCBA
Purpose: Codon optimized CarCBA enzymes from Pectobacterium carotovorum in pBbaA5k backbone
Depositing lab: Greg Bokinsky. Depositing organization: Delft University of Technology. Publication: Metabolic engineering of a carbapenem antibiotic synthesis pathway in Escherichia coli. Shomar H, Gontier S, van den Broek NJF, Tejeda Mora H, Noga MJ, Hagedoorn PL, Bokinsky G. Nat Chem Biol. 2018 Aug;14(8):794-800. doi: 10.1038/s41589-018-0084-6. Epub 2018 Jun 25. PubMed 29942079.
Backbone
  Vector backbone: pBbaA5k
  Backbone manufacturer: Genebank
  Vector type: Bacterial Expression
Growth in bacteria
  Bacterial resistance: Kanamycin, 50 μg/mL
  Growth temperature: 37°C
  Growth strain: DH5alpha
  Copy number: High Copy
Gene/Insert
  Gene/Insert name: Codon optimised Carbapenem synthase (CarC), Carboxymethylproline synthase (CarB), Carbapenam synthetase (CarA) (alt name: CarCBA)
  Species: Pectobacterium carotovorum
  Insert size (bp): 3116
  Promoter: PLac(UV5)
  Cloning method: Gibson Cloning
  Sequencing primers: 5′ GCGTAGAGGATCGAGATCG; 3′ AACGCCCTAGGTATAAACGC
Terms and licenses: Academic/Nonprofit Terms; Industry Terms: Not Available to Industry
How to cite: pCarCBA was a gift from Greg Bokinsky (Addgene plasmid # 117754 ; http://n2t.net/addgene:117754 ; RRID:Addgene_117754)
