[The description below was written by a language model from this plasmid's Addgene catalogue record and pLannotate feature annotations shown in this document.]
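Description:
pCarCBA is a bacterial expression plasmid of 6,758 nt built on the pBbaA5k backbone. It carries a three-gene segment of the carbapenem biosynthetic pathway from Pectobacterium carotovorum, codon optimised and assembled by Gibson cloning. The plasmid replicates from a ColE1/pMB1-type origin annotated and catalogued as high copy, and is selected with kanamycin through the neo (nptII) aminoglycoside phosphotransferase gene, which is followed by a lambda t0 terminator. Short fragments annotated as Tn5 transposase and a tetracycline efflux gene appear to be non-functional backbone remnants rather than working parts.

The payload of about 3.1 kb is arranged as a single operon, carC, carB and carA in that order. It is driven by the lac UV5 promoter with an adjacent lac operator and closed off by tandem rrnB T1 and T7Te terminators. A lacI repressor gene with its own promoter is carried on the opposite strand, so the operon is held off until relieved by IPTG or lactose. According to the annotations, CarB condenses malonyl-CoA with pyrroline-5-carboxylate to form carboxymethylproline. CarA closes the beta-lactam ring in an ATP-dependent step to give carbapenam-3-carboxylate. CarC, an Fe(II)- and alpha-ketoglutarate-dependent enzyme, converts the carbapenam into the (5R)-carbapenem. No epitope or purification tags are annotated on any of the three coding sequences. The associated work concerns metabolic engineering of carbapenem antibiotic synthesis in Escherichia coli, so the plasmid serves as the core pathway module for inducible heterologous production of this simple carbapenem.
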