Features (pLannotate 1.2.2; 15 found; start..end, strand, type, name):
      1..31      +  promoter       lac UV5 promoter: E. coli lac promoter with an "up" mutation
     39..55      +  protein_bind   lac operator: The lac repressor binds to the lac operator to inhibit transcription in E. coli. This inhibition can be relieved by adding lactose or isopropyl-β-D-thiogalactopyranoside (IPTG). lac repressor encoded by lacI
     88..906     +  CDS            carC: CARC_PECCC - Experimental evidence at protein level: Swiss-Prot protein existence level 1. Catalyzes the Fe(2+) and alpha-ketoglutarate-dependent conversion of (3S,5S)-carbapenam to (5R)-carbapenem, an essential step in carbapenem antibiotic biosynthesis. From Pectobacterium carotovorum subsp. carotovorum (Erwinia carotovora subsp. carotovora).
    921..1670    +  CDS            carB: CARB_PECCC - Experimental evidence at protein level: Swiss-Prot protein existence level 1. Catalyzes the formation of (2S,5S)-carboxymethylproline (t- CMP) from malonyl-CoA and (S)-1-pyrroline-5-carboxylate, the first step in the biosynthesis of (5R)-carbapen-2-em-3-carboxylate, a beta-lactam antibiotic of the carbapenem class (PubMed:15595850, PubMed:14625287). Also catalyzes the independent decarboxylation of malonyl-CoA and methylmalonyl-CoA and the hydrolysis of CoA esters such as acetyl-CoA and propionyl-CoA (PubMed:15595850). Catalyzes the reaction with a C2 epimeric mixture of methylmal
   1692..3200    +  CDS            carA: CARA_PECCC - Experimental evidence at protein level: Swiss-Prot protein existence level 1. Involved in the biosynthesis of carbapenam-3-carboxylate, a beta-lactam antibiotic of the carbapenem class. Catalyzes the ATP- dependent formation of (3S,5S)-carbapenam-3-carboxylate from (2S,5S)-5- carboxymethylproline. From Pectobacterium carotovorum subsp. carotovorum (Erwinia carotovora subsp. carotovora).
   3236..3307    +  terminator     rrnB T1 terminator: transcription terminator T1 from the E. coli rrnB gene
   3323..3350    +  terminator     T7Te terminator: phage T7 early transcription terminator
   3508..4096    -  rep_origin     ori: high-copy-number ColE1/pMB1/pBR322/pUC origin of replication
   4184..4278    -  terminator     lambda t0 terminator: transcription terminator from phage lambda
   4312..5103    -  CDS            neo: KKA2_KLEPN - Also known as kan, nptII. Experimental evidence at protein level: Swiss-Prot protein existence level 1. Resistance to kanamycin, neomycin, paromomycin, ribostamycin, butirosin and gentamicin B. From Klebsiella pneumoniae.
   5135..5239    -  CDS            tnpA (fragment): TN5P_ECOLX - Also known as tnp. Experimental evidence at protein level: Swiss-Prot protein existence level 1. Mediates transposition of transposon Tn5 by a 'cut and paste' mechanism. First, the monomeric transposase binds the 19 bp inverted DNA repeats flanking the transposon. Then, dimerization of the DNA- bound transposase creates a synaptic DNA complex. After nicking of the first DNA strand, excision of the transposon proceeds through a series of intermediates. The transposase then mediates the insertion of the transposon at a new site by strand transfer. The activity of the wild- type tran
   5254..5275    -  protein_bind   CAP binding site: CAP binding activates transcription in the presence of cAMP. E. coli catabolite activator protein
   5288..6370    -  CDS            lacI: lac repressor; lacI; The lac repressor binds to the lac operator to inhibit transcription in E. coli. This inhibition can be relieved by adding lactose or isopropyl-β-D-thiogalactopyranoside (IPTG).
   6371..6448    -  promoter       lacI promoter: lacI
   6456..6735    -  CDS            TcR (fragment): tetracycline efflux protein; tet; confers resistance to tetracycline
>Addgene plasmid #117754 | pCarCBA | addgene full sequence | sequence record 229023 | Addgene NGS Result
TTTACACTTTATGCTTCCGGCTCGTATAATGTGTGGAATTGTGAGCGGATAACAATTTCAGAATTCAAAA
GATCTAGGAGGAAAAAAATGTCCGAGATCGTGAAATTTAACCCTGTGATGGCTTCTGGCTTCGGCGCATA
CATTGATCACCGTGACTTCCTGGAAGCTAAAACGGAAACGATCAAAAACCTGCTGATGCGCCAAGGTTTC
GTGGTTGTCAAAAACCTGGATATTGACTCCGATACTTTCCGTGATATCTACTCTGCATACGGTACCATCG
TCGAATACGCGGATGAAAAAATTGGTGTTGGTTTTGGTTATCGCGATACCCTGAAACTGGAAGGCGAAAA
AGGTAAAATCGTTACCGGTCGTGGTCAACTGCCTTTCCACGCTGACGGTGGTCTGCTGCTGTCTCAGGTC
GATCAGGTTTTCCTGTACGCGGCGGAGATTAAAAACGTCAAATTCCGCGGTGCAACTACCGTTTGCGATC
ACGCTCTGGCGTGCCAGGAAATGCCAGCACACCTGCTGCGCGTTCTGGAAGAGGAGACGTTCGAAGTTCG
TGTGCTGGAACGTGGTTACTACGTGGATGTGTCCCCTGATGGTTGGTTCAAAGTGCCGGTGTTCACTGAT
CTGGGTTGGGTTCGTAAAATGCTGATCTATTTCCCATTCGATGAAGGCCAGCCGGCAAGCTGGGAACCGC
GTATTGTTGGTTTTACCGACCACGAAACCCAGGCATTCTTTCAAGAACTGGGTGCGTTCCTGAAACAGCC
GCGTTATTACTACAAACATTTCTGGGAAGACGGTGACCTGCTGATTATGGATAACCGTCGTGTTATCCAC
GAGCGTGAAGAATTTAACGATGATGACATCGTTCGTCGTCTGTACCGCGGCCAAACTGCAGATATCTAAA
GGAGGAAAAAATGGTATTCGAAGAAAACTCCGATGAAGTACGCGTGATTACCCTGGATCACCCGAACAAA
CATAACCCATTTTCCCGTACCCTGGAAACTAGCGTGAAGGACGCTCTGGCTCGTGCAAACGCGGATGATA
GCGTGCGTGCGGTCGTTGTGTATGGCGGCGCTGAACGTAGCTTCAGCGCAGGCGGTGATTTCAACGAAGT
CAAGCAGCTGTCTCGCTCCGAAGATATTGAAGAATGGATCGATCGTGTGATCGACCTGTATCAGGCAGTC
CTGAACGTAAACAAACCGACGATCGCGGCCGTTGATGGCTACGCGATCGGTATGGGCTTCCAATTCGCTC
TGATGTTTGACCAGCGCCTGATGGCCAGCACCGCGAACTTCGTGATGCCGGAACTGAAACACGGTATCGG
TTGCTCTGTAGGTGCAGCAATCCTGGGTTTCACCCATGGTTTCTCCACCATGCAAGAAATCATCTACCAG
TGCCAGTCTCTGGATGCACCGCGCTGCGTCGACTACCGCCTGGTGAATCAGGTCGTAGAGTCTTCCGCGC
TGCTGGACGCGGCGATCACTCAGGCGCACGTGATGGCGTCCTACCCGGCTTCCGCATTCATTAACACGAA
GCGTGCGGTAAACAAGCCGTTCATTCACCTGCTGGAACAGACCCGTGATGCTTCCAAAGCAGTGCACAAA
GCCGCATTCCAGGCGCGTGATGCCCAGGGTCACTTCAAAAACGTTCTGGGTAAGAAATACTGAGGATCTA
GGAGGAAAAAAATGAGCAATAGCTTCTGCGTCGTTTACAAAGGTTCCGATACTGACATTAACAACATTCA
GCGTGATTTCGACGGTAAAGGCGAAGCCCTGTCTAACGGCTATCTGTTCATCGAACAGAACGGCCACTAC
CAGAAATGCGAAATGGAGCGTGGCACGGCGTACCTGATTGGTTCTCTGTATAACCGTACTTTCCTGATTG
GCCTGGCGGGCGTTTGGGAAGGTGAAGCATACCTGGCTAACGATGCTGAACTGCTGGCCCTGCTGTTTAC
GCGCCTGGGTGCCAACGCACTGGCTCTGGCGGAAGGCGATTTCTGCTTTTTCATTGATGAACCGAATGGT
GAGCTGACCGTTATCACGGAATCTCGCGGCTTCTCCCCGGTCCATGTTGTTCAAGGTAAGAAGGCATGGA
TGACGAACAGCCTGAAACTGGTAACTGCTGCCGAAGGCGAGGGCGCACTGTGGTTTGAAGAAGAAGCTCT
GGTGTGCCAGTCTCTGATGCGTGCCGATACTTATACGCCGGTTAAGAACGCGCAGCGTCTGAAACCGGGC
GCAGTGCACGTTCTGACCCACGATAGCGAAGGCTACAGCTTTGTAGAGTCTCGTACCCTGACCACTCCGG
CATCCAACCAACTGCTGGCTCTGCCGCGTGAACCGCTGCTGGCACTGATCGATCGCTACCTGAACGCTCC
GCTGGAGGACCTGGCACCACGCTTCGACACGGTTGGTATCCCGCTGAGCGGTGGTCTGGACTCTTCCCTG
GTGACTGCCCTGGCTAGCCGCCATTTCAAGAAACTGAACACGTATTCCATCGGTACTGAGCTGTCCAACG
AGTTTGAGTTCAGCCAGCAGGTTGCAGATGCTCTGGGTACGCACCACCAGATGAAAATCCTGTCCGAAAC
GGAAGTTATTAACGGTATCATCGAGTCCATTTACTACAACGAAATCTTCGACGGTCTGAGCGCGGAAATC
CAGAGCGGTCTGTTCAACGTGTACCGTCAGGCTCAGGGCCAAGTCTCCTGCATGCTGACTGGCTATGGTT
CTGACCTGCTGTTCGGCGGCATCCTGAAACCTGGCGCTCAGTATGATAATCCGAACCAGCTGCTGGCGGA
ACAAGTGTACCGCACCCGTTGGACCGGCGAATTTGCGACCCACGGTGCGTCTTGCTACGGCATCGATATC
CGCCACCCGTTTTGGTCCCACAGCCTGATTAGCCTGTGCCACGCCCTGCACCCTGATTACAAGATTTTCG
ATAATGAAGTTAAAAACATCCTGCGTGAATACGCTGATAGCCTGCAGCTGCTGCCAAAGGACATCGTTTG
GCGTAAAAAGATCGGTATTCACGAAGGTTCTTCTGTTAATCAGGCGTTCGCAAACGTACTGGGTTCTACG
GTTGACAATTACCAGACCAAATCTCGTTTCACTTATCGTGTTTACCAGGCGTTCCTGCGCGGTCGCCTGT
CCATCACTGACGTTACCCCGTCCCAGCTGAAGGATCTGATCAAAAAGGACTGAGGATCCAAACTCGAGTA
AGGATCTCCAGGCATCAAATAAAACGAAAGGCTCAGTCGAAAGACTGGGCCTTTCGTTTTATCTGTTGTT
TGTCGGTGAACGCTCTCTACTAGAGTCACACTGGCTCACCTTCGGGTGGGCCTTTCTGCGTTTATACCTA
GGGCGTTCGGCTGCGGCGAGCGGTATCAGCTCACTCAAAGGCGGTAATACGGTTATCCACAGAATCAGGG
GATAACGCAGGAAAGAACATGTGAGCAAAAGGCCAGCAAAAGGCCAGGAACCGTAAAAAGGCCGCGTTGC
TGGCGTTTTTCCATAGGCTCCGCCCCCCTGACGAGCATCACAAAAATCGACGCTCAAGTCAGAGGTGGCG
AAACCCGACAGGACTATAAAGATACCAGGCGTTTCCCCCTGGAAGCTCCCTCGTGCGCTCTCCTGTTCCG
ACCCTGCCGCTTACCGGATACCTGTCCGCCTTTCTCCCTTCGGGAAGCGTGGCGCTTTCTCATAGCTCAC
GCTGTAGGTATCTCAGTTCGGTGTAGGTCGTTCGCTCCAAGCTGGGCTGTGTGCACGAACCCCCCGTTCA
GCCCGACCGCTGCGCCTTATCCGGTAACTATCGTCTTGAGTCCAACCCGGTAAGACACGACTTATCGCCA
CTGGCAGCAGCCACTGGTAACAGGATTAGCAGAGCGAGGTATGTAGGCGGTGCTACAGAGTTCTTGAAGT
GGTGGCCTAACTACGGCTACACTAGAAGGACAGTATTTGGTATCTGCGCTCTGCTGAAGCCAGTTACCTT
CGGAAAAAGAGTTGGTAGCTCTTGATCCGGCAAACAAACCACCGCTGGTAGCGGTGGTTTTTTTGTTTGC
AAGCAGCAGATTACGCGCAGAAAAAAAGGATCTCAAGAAGATCCTTTGATCTTTTCTACGGGGTCTGACG
CTCAGTGGAACGAAAACTCACGTTAAGGGATTTTGGTCATGACTAGTGCTTGGATTCTCACCAATAAAAA
ACGCCCGGCGGCAACCGAGCGTTCTGAACAAATCCAGATGGAGTTCTGAGGTCATTACTGGATCTATCAA
CAGGAGTCCAAGCGAGCTCTCGAACCCCAGAGTCCCGCTCAGAAGAACTCGTCAAGAAGGCGATAGAAGG
CGATGCGCTGCGAATCGGGAGCGGCGATACCGTAAAGCACGAGGAAGCGGTCAGCCCATTCGCCGCCAAG
CTCTTCAGCAATATCACGGGTAGCCAACGCTATGTCCTGATAGCGGTCCGCCACACCCAGCCGGCCACAG
TCGATGAATCCAGAAAAGCGGCCATTTTCCACCATGATATTCGGCAAGCAGGCATCGCCATGGGTCACGA
CGAGATCCTCGCCGTCGGGCATGCGCGCCTTGAGCCTGGCGAACAGTTCGGCTGGCGCGAGCCCCTGATG
CTCTTCGTCCAGATCATCCTGATCGACAAGACCGGCTTCCATCCGAGTACGTGCTCGCTCGATGCGATGT
TTCGCTTGGTGGTCGAATGGGCAGGTAGCCGGATCAAGCGTATGCAGCCGCCGCATTGCATCAGCCATGA
TGGATACTTTCTCGGCAGGAGCAAGGTGAGATGACAGGAGATCCTGCCCCGGCACTTCGCCCAATAGCAG
CCAGTCCCTTCCCGCTTCAGTGACAACGTCGAGCACAGCTGCGCAAGGAACGCCCGTCGTGGCCAGCCAC
GATAGCCGCGCTGCCTCGTCCTGCAGTTCATTCAGGGCACCGGACAGGTCGGTCTTGACAAAAAGAACCG
GGCGCCCCTGCGCTGACAGCCGGAACACGGCGGCATCAGAGCAGCCGATTGTCTGTTGTGCCCAGTCATA
GCCGAATAGCCTCTCCACCCAAGCGGCCGGAGAACCTGCGTGCAATCCATCTTGTTCAATCATGCGAAAC
GATCCTCATCCTGTCTCTTGATCAGATCATGATCCCCTGCGCCATCAGATCCTTGGCGGCAAGAAAGCCA
TCCAGTTTACTTTGCAGGGCTTCCCAACCTTACCAGAGGGCGCCCCAGCTGGCAATTCCGACGTCGGTGC
CTAATGAGTGAGCTAACTTACATTAATTGCGTTGCGCTCACTGCCCGCTTTCCAGTCGGGAAACCTGTCG
TGCCAGCTGCATTAATGAATCGGCCAACGCGCGGGGAGAGGCGGTTTGCGTATTGGGCGCCAGGGTGGTT
TTTCTTTTCACCAGTGAGACGGGCAACAGCTGATTGCCCTTCACCGCCTGGCCCTGAGAGAGTTGCAGCA
AGCGGTCCACGCTGGTTTGCCCCAGCAGGCGAAAATCCTGTTTGATGGTGGTTAACGGCGGGATATAACA
TGAGCTGTCTTCGGTATCGTCGTATCCCACTACCGAGATGTCCGCACCAACGCGCAGCCCGGACTCGGTA
ATGGCGCGCATTGCGCCCAGCGCCATCTGATCGTTGGCAACCAGCATCGCAGTGGGAACGATGCCCTCAT
TCAGCATTTGCATGGTTTGTTGAAAACCGGACATGGCACTCCAGTCGCCTTCCCGTTCCGCTATCGGCTG
AATTTGATTGCGAGTGAGATATTTATGCCAGCCAGCCAGACGCAGACGCGCCGAGACAGAACTTAATGGG
CCCGCTAACAGCGCGATTTGCTGGTGACCCAATGCGACCAGATGCTCCACGCCCAGTCGCGTACCGTCTT
CATGGGAGAAAATAATACTGTTGATGGGTGTCTGGTCAGAGACATCAAGAAATAACGCCGGAACATTAGT
GCAGGCAGCTTCCACAGCAATGGCATCCTGGTCATCCAGCGGATAGTTAATGATCAGCCCACTGACGCGT
TGCGCGAGAAGATTGTGCACCGCCGCTTTACAGGCTTCGACGCCGCTTCGTTCTACCATCGACACCACCA
CGCTGGCACCCAGTTGATCGGCGCGAGATTTAATCGCCGCGACAATTTGCGACGGCGCGTGCAGGGCCAG
ACTGGAGGTGGCAACGCCAATCAGCAACGACTGTTTGCCCGCCAGTTGTTGTGCCACGCGGTTGGGAATG
TAATTCAGCTCCGCCATCGCCGCTTCCACTTTTTCCCGCGTTTTCGCAGAAACGTGGCTGGCCTGGTTCA
CCACGCGGGAAACGGTCTGATAAGAGACACCGGCATACTCTGCGACATCGTATAACGTTACTGGTTTCAC
ATTCACCACCCTGAATTGACTCTCTTCCGGGCGCTATCATGCCATACCGCGAAAGGTTTTGCGCCATTCG
ATGGTGTCCGGGATCTCGACGCTCTCCCTTATGCGACTCCTGCATTAGGAAGCAGCCCAGTAGTAGGTTG
AGGCCGTTGAGCACCGCCGCCGCAAGGAATGGTGCATGCAAGGAGATGGCGCCCAACAGTCCCCCGGCCA
CGGGGCCTGCCACCATACCCACGCCGAAACAAGCGCTCATGAGCCCGAAGTGGCGAGCCCGATCTTCCCC
ATCGGTGATGTCGGCGATATAGGCGCCAGCAACCGCACCTGTGGCGCCGGTGATGCCGGCCACGATGCGT
CCGGCGTAGAGGATCGAGATCGTTTAGGCACCCCAGGC
